>Addgene plasmid #82023 | pALM179 | depositor full sequence | sequence record 156017 | pALM179 sequence 6260 bps
[100 nt withheld, positions 1-100]
C
[91 nt withheld, positions 102-192]
A
[49 nt withheld, positions 194-242]
CCTTTGACGTTGGAGTCCACGTTCTTT
[37 nt withheld, positions 270-306]
ACCCTATCTCGGTCTATTCTTTTGATTTATAAGGGATTTTGCCGATTTCGGCCTATTGGTTAAAAAATGA
GCTGATTTAACAAAAATTTAACGCGAATTTTAACAAAATATTAACGCTTACAATTTCCTGATGCGGTATT
TTCTCCTTACGCATCTGTGCGGTATTTCACACCGCATCAGGTGGCACTTTTCGGGGAAATGTGCGCGGAA
CCCCTATTTGTTTATTTTTCTAAATACATTCAAATATGTATCCGCTCATGAGACAATAACCCTGATAAAT
GCTTCAATAATATTGAAAAAGGAAGAGTATGAGTATTCAACATTTCCGTGTCGCCCTTATTCCCTTTTTT
GCGGCATTTTGCCTTCCTGTTTTTGCTCACCCAGAAACGCTGGTGAAAGTAAAAGATGCTGAAGATCAGT
TGGGTGCACGAGTGGGTTACATCGAACTGGATCTCAACAGCGGTAAGATCCTTGAGAGTTTTCGCCCCGA
AGAACGTTTTCCAATGATGAGCACTTTTAAAGTTCTGCTATGTGGCGCGGTATTATCCCGTATTGACGCC
GGGCAAGAGCAACTCGGTCGCCGCATACACTATTCTCAGAATGACTTGGTTGAGTACTCACCAGTCACAG
AAAAGCATCTTACGGATGGCATGACAGTAAGAGAATTATGCAGTGCTGCCATAACCATGAGTGATAACAC
TGCGGCCAACTTACTTCTGACAACGATCGGAGGACCGAAGGAGCTAACCGCTTTTTTGCACAACATGGGG
GATCATGTAACTCGCCTTGATCGTTGGGAACCGGAGCTGAATGAAGCCATACCAAACGACGAGCGTGACA
CCACGATGCCTGTAGCAATGGCAACAACGTTGCGCAAACTATTAACTGGCGAACTACTTACTCTAGCTTC
CCGGCAACAATTAATAGACTGGATGGAGGCGGATAAAGTTGCAGGACCACTTCTGCGCTCGGCCCTTCCG
GCTGGCTGGTTTATTGCTGATAAATCTGGAGCCGGTGAGCGTGGGTCTCGCGGTATCATTGCAGCACTGG
GGCCAGATGGTAAGCCCTCCCGTATCGTAGTTATCTACACGACGGGGAGTCAGGCAACTATGGATGAACG
AAATAGACAGATCGCTGAGATAGGTGCCTCACTGATTAAGCATTGGTAACTGTCAGACCAAGTTTACTCA
TATATACTTTAGATTGATTTAAAACTTCATTTTTAATTTAAAAGGATCTAGGTGAAGATCCTTTTTGATA
ATCTCATGACCAAAATCCCTTAACGTGAGTTTTCGTTCCACTGAGCGTCAGACCCCGTAGAAAAGATCAA
AGGATCTTCTTGAGATCCTTTTTTTCTGCGCGTAATCTGCTGCTTGCAAACAAAAAAACCACCGCTACCA
GCGGTGGTTTGTTTGCCGGATCAAGAGCTACCAACTCTTTTTCCGAAGGTAACTGGCTTCAGCAGAGCGC
AGATACCAAATACTGTTCTTCTAGTGTAGCCGTAGTTAGGCCACCACTTCAAGAACTCTGTAGCACCGCC
TACATACCTCGCTCTGCTAATCCTGTTACCAGTGGCTGCTGCCAGTGGCGATAAGTCGTGTCTTACCGGG
TTGGACTCAAGACGATAGTTACCGGATAAGGCGCAGCGGTCGGGCTGAACGGGGGGTTCGTGCACACAGC
CCAGCTTGGAGCGAACGACCTACACCGAACTGAGATACCTACAGCGTGAGCTATGAGAAAGCGCCACGCT
TCCCGAAGGGAGAAAGGCGGACAGGTATCCGGTAAGCGGCAGGGTCGGAACAGGAGAGCGCACGAGGGAG
CTTCCAGGGGGAAACGCCTGGTATCTTTATAGTCCTGTCGGGTTTCGCCACCTCTGACTTGAGCGTCGAT
TTTTGTGATGCTCGTCAGGGGGGCGGAGCCTATGGAAAAACGCCAGCAACGCGGCCTTTTTACGGTTCCT
GGCCTTTTGCTGGCCTTTTGCTCACATGTTCTTTCCTGCGTTATCCCCTGATTCTGTGGATAACCGTATT
ACCGCCTTTGAGTGAGCTGATACCGCTCGCCGCAGCCGAACGACCGAGCGCAGCGAGTCAGTGAGCGAGG
AAGCGGAAGAGCGCCCAATACGCAAACCGCCTCTCCCCGCGCGTTGGCCGATTCATTAATGCAGCTGGCA
CGACAGGTTTCCCGACTGGAACTGCCGCACTCAATGTTCAACCAGATCTAGTGATTATTTCGGGGTTAGC
AGCCGATGCGGGCAACCTGGTGAAGCAACTGCGAGAATTAGGTTACAACGGCATTATTGTTGGGGGGAAC
GGCTTAAATACTTCTAATATTTTCCCCGTCTGCCAAGCAAAATGTGATGGGGTGTTGGTGGCCCAAGCCT
ACAGTGCCGAGTTAGATAATGAGATTAACCGCGCGTTTCGGGACGCCTATTTTCAACAAAACCAAAAAGA
GCCGCCCCAATTTAGTGCCCAGGCTTTTACGGCGATCCAAGTTTTTGTTGAAGCCCTCAGCAGCCTCGAT
GAAAAAACGCCCTTAGAAACTCTTGCTCTACCGGACTTGCGACGACAACTGCGGGACGAAATTTTTGCAG
GTACCTACGTCACGCCTTTGGGTGAAATTTCCTTCACAGAGGAAGGGGAAATTGTCCAGAAGGAATTTTT
TGTGGCCCAAATTGAAATGGATGAATCGGGTCAACAGGGGCGTTTCGCCTTCATTGAAACGAACTAAAGT
CAAACCTAGGCCTGTGTTTAAAAGGGGGAATCAGTTTTGTCTTTGGAATTTACTGACTCCCCTCTGGACA
TCTCCAAACGAATTGTGAGCGCTCACAATTCGGAATTCTTAACAAAAAAGCAGGAATAAAATTAACAAGA
TGTAATTGACATAAGTCCCATCACCGTTGTATAAATGTGTGGAATTGTGAGCGGATAACAATTTCACACA
CCAACTCATAAAGTCAAGTAGGAGATTAATTCCATGGGCCATCATCATCATCATCATCATCATCATCACA
GCAGCGGCCATATCGAAGGTCGTCATATGCAGGCAGCAGCCTCGATGGTGAGCAAGGGCGAGGAGCTGTT
CACCGGGGTGGTGCCCATCCTGGTCGAGCTGGACGGCGACGTAAACGGCCACAAGTTCAGCGTGTCCGGC
GAGGGCGAGGGCGATGCCACCTACGGCAAGCTGACCCTGAAGTTCATCTGCACCACCGGCAAGCTGCCCG
TGCCCTGGCCCACCCTCGTGACCACCTTCGGCTACGGCCTGCAGTGCTTCGCCCGCTACCCCGACCACAT
GAAGCAGCACGACTTCTTCAAGTCCGCCATGCCCGAAGGCTACGTCCAGGAGCGCACCATCTTCTTCAAG
GACGACGGCAACTACAAGACCCGCGCCGAGGTGAAGTTCGAGGGCGACACCCTGGTGAACCGCATCGAGC
TGAAGGGCATCGACTTCAAGGAGGACGGCAACATCCTGGGGCACAAGCTGGAGTACAACTACAACAGCCA
CAACGTCTATATCATGGCCGACAAGCAGAAGAACGGCATCAAGGTGAACTTCAAGATCCGCCACAACATC
GAGGACGGCAGCGTGCAGCTCGCCGACCACTACCAGCAGAACACCCCCATCGGCGACGGCCCCGTGCTGC
TGCCCGACAACCACTACCTGAGCTACCAGTCCGCCCTGAGCAAAGACCCCAACGAGAAGCGCGATCACAT
GGTCCTGCTGGAGTTCGTGACCGCCGCCGGGATCACTCTCGGCATGGACGAGCTGTACAAGTAACGAGGG
CGGTGCTTTGGCAGGATCCGGCTGTCTAACAAAGCCCGAAAGGAAGCTGAGTTGGCTGCTGCCACCGCTG
AGCAATAACTAGCATAACCCCTTGGGGCCTCTAAACGGGTCTTGACGGGTTTTTTGTCTAGATCAACGGC
CTCAACCTACTACTGGGCTGCTTCCTAATGCAGGAGTCGCATAAGGGAGAGCGTCGAGATCCCGGACACC
ATCGAATGGCGCATTTACAGCTAGCTCAGTCCTAGGTACAATGCTAGCCGGAGGAGGGTCAATTCATGGT
GGTGAATGTGAAACCAGTAACGTTATACGATGTCGCAGAGTATGCCGGTGTCTCTTATCAGACCGTTTCC
CGCGTGGTGAACCAGGCCAGCCACGTTTCTGCGAAAACGCGGGAAAAAGTGGAAGCGGCGATGGCGGAGC
TGAATTACATTCCCAACCGCGTGGCACAACAACTGGCGGGCAAACAGTCGTTGCTGATTGGCGTTGCCAC
CTCCAGTCTGGCCCTGCACGCGCCGTCGCAAATTGTCGCGGCGATTAAATCTCGCGCCGATCAACTGGGT
GCCAGCGTGGTGGTGTCGATGGTAGAACGAAGCGGCGTCGAAGCCTGTAAAGCGGCGGTGCACAATCTTC
TCGCGCAACGCGTCAGTGGGCTGATCATTAACTATCCGCTGGATGACCAGGATGCCATTGCTGTGGAAGC
TGCCTGCACTAATGTTCCGGCGTTATTTCTTGATGTCTCTGACCAGACACCCATCAACAGTATTATTTTC
TCCCATGAAGACGGTACGCGACTGGGCGTGGAGCATCTGGTCGCATTGGGTCACCAGCAAATCGCGCTGT
TAGCGGGCCCATTAAGTTCTGTCTCGGCGCGTCTGCGTCTGGCTGGCTGGCATAAATATCTCACTCGCAA
TCAAATTCAGCCGATAGCGGAACGGGAAGGCGACTTTAGTGCCATGTCCGGTTTTCAACAAACCATGCAA
ATGCTGAATGAGGGCATCGTTCCCACTGCGATGCTGGTTGCCAACGATCAGATGGCGCTGGGCGCAATGC
GCGCCATTACCGAGTCCGGGCTGCGCGTTGGTGCGGATATCTCGGTAGTGGGATACGACGATACCGAAGA
CAGCTCATGTTATATCCCGCCGTTAACCACCATCAAACAGGATTTTCGCCTGCTGGGGCAAACCAGCGTG
GACCGCTTGCTGCAACTCTCTCAGGGCCAGGCGGTGAAGGGCAATCAGCTGTTGCCCGTCTCACTGGTGA
AAAGAAAAACCACCCTGGCGCCCAATACGCAAACCGCCTCTCCCCGCGCGTTGGCCGATTCATTAATGCA
GCTGGCACGACAGGTTTCCCGACTGGAAAGCGGGCAGTGAGCGCAACGCAATTAATGTAAGTTAGCTCAC
TCATTAGGCACCGGGATCTCGACCGATGCCCTTGAGAGCCTTCAACCCAGTCAGCTCCTTCCGGTTCGCG
CTCAAGTTGATCGAATGTATGCCCCGGATATGACCTAGGGAGATTCTTCTAAAGCGAGCAGGGTTTGCCA
AGTGGCGATCGCCTCAGGGAACCATAACCAACTTTGTTCGAGGCGGCGGGGGTTGAGCTGGGAACGATCG
AGATCTAGGGCGATCGCCCGTAGGGAAAGCCGAAAAACTCCAAGAATTTCCTGGTCAACGTCGGTGGGTT
GCCTTTGGGCCAAATCGTACATACTAATCGCCAGGCCCGCATAAATCTCCGCCTGGAGGGCTGGGGGGAA
ATCCTGGGTCGTTGCCGCCGCTAAGGCTTCATACCAACGATCATTGGCGGCTTCGTAATCTGCATTGAGG
TAATGGACAAAACCCAGGGCCATCAAAATTTCGGGGTCGTTGGGCTGTTGGGCTAGGGCCATGTCCCAAT
TGTCTTGCACCGTGGCGATCGCCGTTGCTTGGGTTGGCGATGGTGGGACGGCAGCCAAAGTTGTTTGCCA
GCATGCGCCCTATAGTGAGTCGTATTACAATTCACTGGCCGTCGTTTTACAACGTCGTGACTGGGAAAAC
CCTGGCGTTACCCAACTTAATCGCCTTGCAGCACATCCCCCTTTCGCCAGCTGGCGTAATAGCGAAGAGG
CCCGCACCGATCGCCCTTCCCAACAGTTGCGCAGCCTGAATGGCGAATGG
[24 nt withheld, positions 6237-6260]
Features (pLannotate 1.2.2; 20 found; start..end, strand, type, name):
    433..483     -  misc_feature   bom (fragment): basis of mobility region from pBR322
    510..614     +  promoter       AmpR promoter: bla
    615..1475    +  CDS            AmpR: β-lactamase; bla; confers resistance to ampicillin, carbenicillin, and related antibiotics
   1646..2234    +  rep_origin     ori: high-copy-number ColE1/pMB1/pBR322/pUC origin of replication
   2417..2497    +  CDS            lacI (fragment): lac repressor; lacI; The lac repressor binds to the lac operator to inhibit transcription in E. coli. This inhibition can be relieved by adding lactose or isopropyl-β-D-thiogalactopyranoside (IPTG).
   3117..3136    +  protein_bind   lac operator (symmetric): The lac repressor binds to the lac operator to inhibit transcription in E. coli. This inhibition can be relieved by adding lactose or isopropyl-β-D-thiogalactopyranoside (IPTG). The symmetric lac operator was optimized for tight binding of lac repressor. lac repressor encoded by lacI
   3221..3237    +  protein_bind   lac operator: The lac repressor binds to the lac operator to inhibit transcription in E. coli. This inhibition can be relieved by adding lactose or isopropyl-β-D-thiogalactopyranoside (IPTG). lac repressor encoded by lacI
   3286..3303    +  CDS            capTEV™ (fragment): composite tag for in vivo biotinylation, TEV protease cleavage, and 6xHis tagging
   3361..4080    +  CDS            EYFP: enhanced YFP mammalian codon-optimized
   4112..4157    +  CDS            SET1 (fragment): solubility-enhancement tag derived from T7 phage gene 10B
   4165..4212    +  terminator     T7 terminator: transcription terminator for bacteriophage T7 RNA polymerase
   4219..4283    +  CDS            TcR (fragment): tetracycline efflux protein; tet; confers resistance to tetracycline
   4291..4309    +  promoter       lacI promoter (fragment): lacI
   4313..4344    +  promoter       J23119 promoter (fragment): bacterial promoter (Registry of Standard Biological Parts BBa J23119)
   4374..5456    +  CDS            lacI: lac repressor; lacI; The lac repressor binds to the lac operator to inhibit transcription in E. coli. This inhibition can be relieved by adding lactose or isopropyl-β-D-thiogalactopyranoside (IPTG).
   5469..5490    +  protein_bind   CAP binding site: CAP binding activates transcription in the presence of cAMP. E. coli catabolite activator protein
   5505..5551    +  CDS            TcR (fragment): tetracycline efflux protein; tet; confers resistance to tetracycline
   6055..6073    -  promoter       T7 promoter: promoter for bacteriophage T7 RNA polymerase
   6076..6233    +  CDS            lacZα (fragment): LacZα fragment of β-galactosidase; lacZ fragment
   6237..405     +  rep_origin     f1 ori (across the origin) (sequence partly withheld): f1 bacteriophage origin of replication; arrow indicates direction of (+) strand synthesis
