>Addgene plasmid #82023 | pALM179 | addgene full sequence | sequence record 162300 | Addgene next-generation full plasmid sequencing result
GACTCACTATAGGGCGAATTCTGGCAAACAACTTTGGCTGCCGTCCCACCATTGAGTGCGGCAGTCACCT
GGCAAACAACTTTGGCTGCCGTCCCACCATCGCTGGCAAACAACTTTGGCTGCCGTCCCACCATCGCTGG
CAAACAACTTTGGCTGCCGTCCCACCATCGCCAACCCAAGCAACGGCGATCGCCACGGTGCAAGACAATT
GGGACATGGCCCTAGCCCAACAGCCCAACGACCCCGAAATTTTGATGGCCCTGGGTTTTGTCCATTACCT
CAATGCAGATTACGAAGCCGCCAATGATCGTTGGTATGAAGCCTTAGCGGCGGCAACGACCCAGGATTTC
CCCCCAGCCCTCCAGGCGGAGATTTATGCGGGCCTGGCGATTAGTATGTACGATTTGGCCCAAAGGCAAC
CCACCGACGTTGACCAGGAAATTCTTGTAGGGAAAGCCGAAAAACTCCGGGCGATCGCCCTAGATCTCGA
TCGTTCCCAGCTCAACCCCCGCCGCCTCGAACAAAGTTGGTTATGGTTCCCTGAGGCGATCGCCACTTGG
CAAACCCTGCTCGCTTTAGAAGAATCTCCCTAGGTCATATCCGGGGCATACATTCGATCAACTTGAGCGC
GAACCGGAAGGAGCTGACTGGGTTGAAGGCTCTCAAGGGCATCGGTCGAGATCCCGGTGCCTAATGAGTG
AGCTAACTTACATTAATTGCGTTGCGCTCACTGCCCGCTTTCCAGTCGGGAAACCTGTCGTGCCAGCTGC
ATTAATGAATCGGCCAACGCGCGGGGAGAGGCGGTTTGCGTATTGGGCGCCAGGGTGGTTTTTCTTTTCA
CCAGTGAGACGGGCAACAGCTGATTGCCCTTCACCGCCTGGCCCTGAGAGAGTTGCAGCAAGCGGTCCAC
GCTGGTTTGCCCCAGCAGGCGAAAATCCTGTTTGATGGTGGTTAACGGCGGGATATAACATGAGCTGTCT
TCGGTATCGTCGTATCCCACTACCGAGATATCCGCACCAACGCGCAGCCCGGACTCGGTAATGGCGCGCA
TTGCGCCCAGCGCCATCTGATCGTTGGCAACCAGCATCGCAGTGGGAACGATGCCCTCATTCAGCATTTG
CATGGTTTGTTGAAAACCGGACATGGCACTAAAGTCGCCTTCCCGTTCCGCTATCGGCTGAATTTGATTG
CGAGTGAGATATTTATGCCAGCCAGCCAGACGCAGACGCGCCGAGACAGAACTTAATGGGCCCGCTAACA
GCGCGATTTGCTGGTGACCCAATGCGACCAGATGCTCCACGCCCAGTCGCGTACCGTCTTCATGGGAGAA
AATAATACTGTTGATGGGTGTCTGGTCAGAGACATCAAGAAATAACGCCGGAACATTAGTGCAGGCAGCT
TCCACAGCAATGGCATCCTGGTCATCCAGCGGATAGTTAATGATCAGCCCACTGACGCGTTGCGCGAGAA
GATTGTGCACCGCCGCTTTACAGGCTTCGACGCCGCTTCGTTCTACCATCGACACCACCACGCTGGCACC
CAGTTGATCGGCGCGAGATTTAATCGCCGCGACAATTTGCGACGGCGCGTGCAGGGCCAGACTGGAGGTG
GCAACGCCAATCAGCAACGACTGTTTGCCCGCCAGTTGTTGTGCCACGCGGTTGGGAATGTAATTCAGCT
CCGCCATCGCCGCTTCCACTTTTTCCCGCGTTTTCGCAGAAACGTGGCTGGCCTGGTTCACCACGCGGGA
AACGGTCTGATAAGAGACACCGGCATACTCTGCGACATCGTATAACGTTACTGGTTTCACATTCACCACC
ATGAATTGACCCTCCTCCGGCTAGCATTGTACCTAGGACTGAGCTAGCTGTAAATGCGCCATTCGATGGT
GTCCGGGATCTCGACGCTCTCCCTTATGCGACTCCTGCATTAGGAAGCAGCCCAGTAGTAGGTTGAGGCC
GTTGATCTAGACAAAAAACCCGTCAAGACCCGTTTAGAGGCCCCAAGGGGTTATGCTAGTTATTGCTCAG
CGGTGGCAGCAGCCAACTCAGCTTCCTTTCGGGCTTTGTTAGCAGCCGGATCCTGCCAAAGCACCGCCCT
CGTTACTTGTACAGCTCGTCCATGCCGAGAGTGATCCCGGCGGCGGTCACGAACTCCAGCAGGACCATGT
GATCGCGCTTCTCGTTGGGGTCTTTGCTCAGGGCGGACTGGTAGCTCAGGTAGTGGTTGTCGGGCAGCAG
CACGGGGCCGTCGCCGATGGGGGTGTTCTGCTGGTAGTGGTCGGCGAGCTGCACGCTGCCGTCCTCGATG
TTGTGGCGGATCTTGAAGTTCACCTTGATGCCGTTCTTCTGCTTGTCGGCCATGATATAGACGTTGTGGC
TGTTGTAGTTGTACTCCAGCTTGTGCCCCAGGATGTTGCCGTCCTCCTTGAAGTCGATGCCCTTCAGCTC
GATGCGGTTCACCAGGGTGTCGCCCTCGAACTTCACCTCGGCGCGGGTCTTGTAGTTGCCGTCGTCCTTG
AAGAAGATGGTGCGCTCCTGGACGTAGCCTTCGGGCATGGCGGACTTGAAGAAGTCGTGCTGCTTCATGT
GGTCGGGGTAGCGGGCGAAGCACTGCAGGCCGTAGCCGAAGGTGGTCACGAGGGTGGGCCAGGGCACGGG
CAGCTTGCCGGTGGTGCAGATGAACTTCAGGGTCAGCTTGCCGTAGGTGGCATCGCCCTCGCCCTCGCCG
GACACGCTGAACTTGTGGCCGTTTACGTCGCCGTCCAGCTCGACCAGGATGGGCACCACCCCGGTGAACA
GCTCCTCGCCCTTGCTCACCATCGAGGCTGCTGCCTGCATATGACGACCTTCGATATGGCCGCTGCTGTG
ATGATGATGATGATGATGATGATGATGGCCCATGGAATTAATCTCCTACTTGACTTTATGAGTTGGTGTG
TGAAATTGTTATCCGCTCACAATTCCACACATTTATACAACGGTGATGGGACTTATGTCAATTACATCTT
GTTAATTTTATTCCTGCTTTTTTGTTAAGAATTCCGAATTGTGAGCGCTCACAATTCGTTTGGAGATGTC
CAGAGGGGAGTCAGTAAATTCCAAAGACAAAACTGATTCCCCCTTTTAAACACAGGCCTAGGTTTGACTT
TAGTTCGTTTCAATGAAGGCGAAACGCCCCTGTTGACCCGATTCATCCATTTCAATTTGGGCCACAAAAA
ATTCCTTCTGGACAATTTCCCCTTCCTCTGTGAAGGAAATTTCACCCAAAGGCGTGACGTAGGTACCTGC
AAAAATTTCGTCCCGCAGTTGTCGTCGCAAGTCCGGTAGAGCAAGAGTTTCTAAGGGCGTTTTTTCATCG
AGGCTGCTGAGGGCTTCAACAAAAACTTGGATCGCCGTAAAAGCCTGGGCACTAAATTGGGGCGGCTCTT
TTTGGTTTTGTTGAAAATAGGCGTCCCGAAACGCGCGGTTAATCTCATTATCTAACTCGGCACTGTAGGC
TTGGGCCACCAACACCCCATCACATTTTGCTTGGCAGACGGGGAAAATATTAGAAGTATTTAAGCCGTTC
CCCCCAACAATAATGCCGTTGTAACCTAATTCTCGCAGTTGCTTCACCAGGTTGCCCGCATCGGCTGCTA
ACCCCGAAATAATCACTAGATCTGGTTGAACATTGAGTGCGGCAGTTCCAGTCGGGAAACCTGTCGTGCC
AGCTGCATTAATGAATCGGCCAACGCGCGGGGAGAGGCGGTTTGCGTATTGGGCGCTCTTCCGCTTCCTC
GCTCACTGACTCGCTGCGCTCGGTCGTTCGGCTGCGGCGAGCGGTATCAGCTCACTCAAAGGCGGTAATA
CGGTTATCCACAGAATCAGGGGATAACGCAGGAAAGAACATGTGAGCAAAAGGCCAGCAAAAGGCCAGGA
ACCGTAAAAAGGCCGCGTTGCTGGCGTTTTTCCATAGGCTCCGCCCCCCTGACGAGCATCACAAAAATCG
ACGCTCAAGTCAGAGGTGGCGAAACCCGACAGGACTATAAAGATACCAGGCGTTTCCCCCTGGAAGCTCC
CTCGTGCGCTCTCCTGTTCCGACCCTGCCGCTTACCGGATACCTGTCCGCCTTTCTCCCTTCGGGAAGCG
TGGCGCTTTCTCATAGCTCACGCTGTAGGTATCTCAGTTCGGTGTAGGTCGTTCGCTCCAAGCTGGGCTG
TGTGCACGAACCCCCCGTTCAGCCCGACCGCTGCGCCTTATCCGGTAACTATCGTCTTGAGTCCAACCCG
GTAAGACACGACTTATCGCCACTGGCAGCAGCCACTGGTAACAGGATTAGCAGAGCGAGGTATGTAGGCG
GTGCTACAGAGTTCTTGAAGTGGTGGCCTAACTACGGCTACACTAGAAGAACAGTATTTGGTATCTGCGC
TCTGCTGAAGCCAGTTACCTTCGGAAAAAGAGTTGGTAGCTCTTGATCCGGCAAACAAACCACCGCTGGT
AGCGGTGGTTTTTTTGTTTGCAAGCAGCAGATTACGCGCAGAAAAAAAGGATCTCAAGAAGATCCTTTGA
TCTTTTCTACGGGGTCTGACGCTCAGTGGAACGAAAACTCACGTTAAGGGATTTTGGTCATGAGATTATC
AAAAAGGATCTTCACCTAGATCCTTTTAAATTAAAAATGAAGTTTTAAATCAATCTAAAGTATATATGAG
TAAACTTGGTCTGACAGTTACCAATGCTTAATCAGTGAGGCACCTATCTCAGCGATCTGTCTATTTCGTT
CATCCATAGTTGCCTGACTCCCCGTCGTGTAGATAACTACGATACGGGAGGGCTTACCATCTGGCCCCAG
TGCTGCAATGATACCGCGAGACCCACGCTCACCGGCTCCAGATTTATCAGCAATAAACCAGCCAGCCGGA
AGGGCCGAGCGCAGAAGTGGTCCTGCAACTTTATCCGCCTCCATCCAGTCTATTAATTGTTGCCGGGAAG
CTAGAGTAAGTAGTTCGCCAGTTAATAGTTTGCGCAACGTTGTTGCCATTGCTACAGGCATCGTGGTGTC
ACGCTCGTCGTTTGGTATGGCTTCATTCAGCTCCGGTTCCCAACGATCAAGGCGAGTTACATGATCCCCC
ATGTTGTGCAAAAAAGCGGTTAGCTCCTTCGGTCCTCCGATCGTTGTCAGAAGTAAGTTGGCCGCAGTGT
TATCACTCATGGTTATGGCAGCACTGCATAATTCTCTTACTGTCATGCCATCCGTAAGATGCTTTTCTGT
GACTGGTGAGTACTCAACCAAGTCATTCTGAGAATAGTGTATGCGGCGACCGAGTTGCTCTTGCCCGGCG
TCAATACGGGATAATACCGCGCCACATAGCAGAACTTTAAAAGTGCTCATCATTGGAAAACGTTCTTCGG
GGCGAAAACTCTCAAGGATCTTACCGCTGTTGAGATCCAGTTCGATGTAACCCACTCGTGCACCCAACTG
ATCTTCAGCATCTTTTACTTTCACCAGCGTTTCTGGGTGAGCAAAAACAGGAAGGCAAAATGCCGCAAAA
AAGGGAATAAGGGCGACACGGAAATGTTGAATACTCATACTCTTCCTTTTTCAATATTATTGAAGCATTT
ATCAGGGTTATTGTCTCATGAGCGGATACATATTTGAATGTATTTAGAAAAATAAACAAATAGGGGTTCC
GCGCACATTTCCCCGAAAAGTGCCACCTGATGCGGTGTGAAATACCGCACAGATGCGTAAGGAGAAAATA
CCGCATCAGGAAATTGTAAGCGTTAATATTTTGTTAAAATTCGCGTTAAATTTTTGTTAAATCAGCTCAT
TTTTTAACCAATAGGCCGAAATCGGCAAAATCCCTTATAAATCAAAAGAATAGACCGAGATAGGGT
[37 nt withheld, positions 5877-5913]
AAAGAACGTGGACTCCAACGTCAAAGG
[49 nt withheld, positions 5941-5989]
T
[91 nt withheld, positions 5991-6081]
G
[124 nt withheld, positions 6083-6206]
CCATTCGCCATTCAGGCTGCGCAACTGTTGGGAAGGGCGATCGGTGCGGGCCTCTTCGCTATTACGCCAG
CTGGCGAAAGGGGGATGTGCTGCAAGGCGATTAAGTTGGGTAACGCCAGGGTTTTCCCAGTCACGACGTT
GTAAAACGACGGCCAGTGAATTGTAATAC
Features (pLannotate 1.2.2; 20 found; start..end, strand, type, name):
    633..679     -  CDS            TcR (fragment): tetracycline efflux protein; tet; confers resistance to tetracycline
    694..715     -  protein_bind   CAP binding site: CAP binding activates transcription in the presence of cAMP. E. coli catabolite activator protein
    728..1810    -  CDS            lacI: lac repressor; lacI; The lac repressor binds to the lac operator to inhibit transcription in E. coli. This inhibition can be relieved by adding lactose or isopropyl-β-D-thiogalactopyranoside (IPTG).
   1840..1871    -  promoter       J23119 promoter (fragment): bacterial promoter (Registry of Standard Biological Parts BBa J23119)
   1875..1893    -  promoter       lacI promoter (fragment): lacI
   1901..1965    -  CDS            TcR (fragment): tetracycline efflux protein; tet; confers resistance to tetracycline
   1972..2019    -  terminator     T7 terminator: transcription terminator for bacteriophage T7 RNA polymerase
   2027..2076    -  CDS            SET1 (fragment): solubility-enhancement tag derived from T7 phage gene 10B
   2103..2822    -  CDS            EYFP: enhanced YFP mammalian codon-optimized
   2880..2897    -  CDS            capTEV™ (fragment): composite tag for in vivo biotinylation, TEV protease cleavage, and 6xHis tagging
   2946..2962    -  protein_bind   lac operator: The lac repressor binds to the lac operator to inhibit transcription in E. coli. This inhibition can be relieved by adding lactose or isopropyl-β-D-thiogalactopyranoside (IPTG). lac repressor encoded by lacI
   3047..3066    +  protein_bind   lac operator (symmetric): The lac repressor binds to the lac operator to inhibit transcription in E. coli. This inhibition can be relieved by adding lactose or isopropyl-β-D-thiogalactopyranoside (IPTG). The symmetric lac operator was optimized for tight binding of lac repressor. lac repressor encoded by lacI
   3686..3766    -  CDS            lacI (fragment): lac repressor; lacI; The lac repressor binds to the lac operator to inhibit transcription in E. coli. This inhibition can be relieved by adding lactose or isopropyl-β-D-thiogalactopyranoside (IPTG).
   3949..4537    -  rep_origin     ori: high-copy-number ColE1/pMB1/pBR322/pUC origin of replication
   4708..5568    -  CDS            AmpR: β-lactamase; bla; confers resistance to ampicillin, carbenicillin, and related antibiotics
   5569..5673    -  promoter       AmpR promoter: bla
   5700..5750    +  misc_feature   bom (fragment): basis of mobility region from pBR322
   5778..6206    -  rep_origin     f1 ori (sequence partly withheld): f1 bacteriophage origin of replication; arrow indicates direction of (+) strand synthesis
   6210..6367    -  CDS            lacZα (fragment): LacZα fragment of β-galactosidase; lacZ fragment
   6370..13      +  promoter       T7 promoter (across the origin): promoter for bacteriophage T7 RNA polymerase
