[The description below was written by a language model from this plasmid's Addgene catalogue record and pLannotate feature annotations shown in this document.]
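Description:
pALM179 is an ampicillin-selected E. coli plasmid built on the pACSA backbone. It comes from a synthetic biology toolbox for controlling gene expression in the cyanobacterium Synechococcus sp. PCC 7002. It is propagated through a high-copy ColE1/pUC-type origin with the AmpR (β-lactamase) gene and its own promoter. The backbone also carries an f1 phage origin and remnants of a standard cloning vector: a lacZα fragment, a T7 promoter and a bom fragment. The record mentions a homologous region upstream of the inducible system, adjacent to the open reading frame A1837. This suggests the cassette is meant to recombine into the cyanobacterial genome, but the record does not describe the homology arms, the target locus or any cyanobacterial selection marker.

The payload is an IPTG-responsive YFP reporter. Per the depositor's naming, an engineered "PcptOO" promoter variant carrying C38T and A39T changes drives the reporter. The annotation shows two lac operators, one symmetric and one conventional, upstream of an EYFP coding sequence, which is followed by a T7 terminator. Downstream in the same orientation is a full-length lacI gene, named LacIWF by the depositor, under a constitutive promoter called PMB2. The annotation software matches this promoter only partially to the J23119 and lacI promoters. LacI binding to the operators represses YFP, and IPTG relieves the repression. The short TcR, SET1 and capTEV hits are probably incidental fragment matches.

The depositor describes pALM179 as an updated version of cLac143 in which the upstream homology region was corrected to add a stop codon for A1837, with no difference in expression. The depositor sequence is 6,260 bp and the repository's sequencing result is 6,375 nt, but both show the same features in the same order.
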