Addgene plasmid #82023: pALM179
Purpose: an updated version of cLac143 (pACSA_PcptOO_C38T,A39T_YFP_PMB2_LacIWF). The homologous region upstream of the inducible system was fixed to add a stop codon for A1837. No difference in expression
Depositing lab: Brian Pfleger. Publication: Synthetic biology toolbox for controlling gene expression in the cyanobacterium Synechococcus sp. strain PCC 7002. Markley AL, Begemann MB, Clarke RE, Gordon GC, Pfleger BF. ACS Synth Biol. 2015 May 15;4(5):595-603. doi: 10.1021/sb500260k. Epub 2014 Sep 25. PubMed 25216157.
Backbone
  Vector backbone: pACSA
  Total vector size (bp): 6260
Growth in bacteria
  Bacterial resistance: Ampicillin, 100 μg/mL
  Growth temperature: 37°C
  Growth strain: DH5alpha
  Copy number: Unknown
Gene/Insert
  Gene/Insert name: YFP
Terms and licenses: Academic/Nonprofit Terms; Industry Terms: Not Available to Industry
How to cite: pALM179 was a gift from Brian Pfleger (Addgene plasmid # 82023 ; http://n2t.net/addgene:82023 ; RRID:Addgene_82023)
