>Addgene plasmid #82023 | pALM179 | addgene partial sequence | sequence record 158949 | EGFP-N 5'-CGTCGCCGTCCAGCTCGACCAG-3'
GCTCCTCGCCCTTGCTCACCATCGAGGCTGCTGCCTGCATATGACGACCTTCGATATGGCCGCTGCTGTG
ATGATGATGATGATGATGATGATGATGGCCCATGGAATTAATCTCCTACTTGACTTTATGAGTTGGTGTG
TGAAATTGTTATCCGCTCACAATTCCACACATTTATACAACGGTGATGGGACTTATGTCAATTACATCTT
GTTAATTTTATTCCTGCTTTTTTGTTAAGAATTCCGAATTGTGAGCGCTCACAATTCGTTTGGAGATGTC
CAGAGGGGAGTCAGTAAATTCCAAAGACAAAACTGATTCCCCCTTTTAAACACAGGCCTAGGTTTGACTT
TAGTTCGTTTCAATGAAGGCGAAACGCCCCTGTTGACCCGATTCATCCATTTCAATTTGGGCCACAAAAA
ATTCCTTCTGGACAATTTCCCCTTCCTCTGTGAAGGAAATTTCACCCAAAGGCGTGACGTAGGTACCTGC
AAAAATTTCGTCCCGCAGTTGTCGTCGCAAGTCCGGTAGAGCAAGAGTTTCTAAGGGCGTTTTTTCATCG
AGGCTGCTGAGGGCTTCAACAAAAACTTGGATCGCCGTAAAAGCCTGGGCACTAAATTGGGGCGGCTCTT
TTTGGTTTTGTTGAAAATAGGCGTCCCGAAACGCGCGGTTAATCTCATTATCTAACTCGGCACTGTAGGC
TTGGGCCACCAACACCCCATCACATTTTGCTTGGCAGACGGGGAAAATATTAGAAGTATTTAAGCCGTTC
CCCCCAACAATAATGCCGTTGTAACCTAATTCTCGCAGTTGCTTCACCAGGTTGCCCGCATCGGCTGCTA
ACCC
