>Addgene plasmid #82023 | pALM179 | addgene partial sequence | sequence record 158951 | L4440 5'-AGCGAGTCAGTGAGCGAG-3'
CCGCGCGTTGGCCGATTCATTAATGCAGCTGGCACGACAGGTTTCCCGACTGGAACTGCCGCACTCAATG
TTCAACCAGATCTAGTGATTATTTCGGGGTTAGCAGCCGATGCGGGCAACCTGGTGAAGCAACTGCGAGA
ATTAGGTTACAACGGCATTATTGTTGGGGGGAACGGCTTAAATACTTCTAATATTTTCCCCGTCTGCCAA
GCAAAATGTGATGGGGTGTTGGTGGCCCAAGCCTACAGTGCCGAGTTAGATAATGAGATTAACCGCGCGT
TTCGGGACGCCTATTTTCAACAAAACCAAAAAGAGCCGCCCCAATTTAGTGCCCAGGCTTTTACGGCGAT
CCAAGTTTTTGTTGAAGCCCTCAGCAGCCTCGATGAAAAAACGCCCTTAGAAACTCTTGCTCTACCGGAC
TTGCGACGACAACTGCGGGACGAAATTTTTGCAGGTACCTACGTCACGCCTTTGGGTGAAATTTCCTTCA
CAGAGGAAGGGGAAATTGTCCAGAAGGAATTTTTTGTGGCCCAAATTGAAATGGATGAATCGGGTCAACA
GGGGCGTTTCGCCTTCATTGAAACGAACTAAAGTCAAACCTAGGCCTGTGTTTAAAAGGGGGAATCAGTT
TTGTCTTTGGAATTTACTGACTCCCCTCTGGACATCTCCAAACGAATTGTGAGCGCTCACAATTCGGAAT
TCTTAACAAAAAAGCAGGAATAAAATTAACAAGATGTAATTGACATAAGTCCCATCACCGTTGTATAAAT
GTGTGGAATTGTGAGCGGATAACAATTTCACACACCAACTCATAAAGTCAAGTAGGAGATTAATTCCATG
GGCCATCATCATCATCATCATCATCATCATCACAGCAGCGGCCATATCGAAGGTCGTCATATGCAGGCAG
CA
